>Addgene plasmid #177267 | eSpCas9-EF | depositor full sequence | sequence record 343576 | eSpCas9-EF sequence 8516 bps
TCTATCCTGCCCAAGAGGAACAGCGATAAGCTGATCGCCAGAAAGAAGGACTGGGACCCTAAGAAGTACG
GCGGCTTCGACAGCCCCACCGTGGCCTATTCTGTGCTGGTGGTGGCCAAAGTGGAAAAGGGCAAGTCCAA
GAAACTGAAGAGTGTGAAAGAGCTGCTGGGGATCACCATCATGGAAAGAAGCAGCTTCGAGAAGAATCCC
ATCGACTTTCTGGAAGCCAAGGGCTACAAAGAAGTGAAAAAGGACCTGATCATCAAGCTGCCTAAGTACT
CCCTGTTCGAGCTGGAAAACGGCCGGAAGAGAATGCTGGCCTCTGCCGGCGAACTGCAGAAGGGAAACGA
ACTGGCCCTGCCCTCCAAATATGTGAACTTCCTGTACCTGGCCAGCCACTATGAGAAGCTGAAGGGCTCC
CCCGAGGATAATGAGCAGAAACAGCTGTTTGTGGAACAGCACAAGCACTACCTGGACGAGATCATCGAGC
AGATCAGCGAGTTCTCCAAGAGAGTGATCCTGGCCGACGCTAATCTGGACAAAGTGCTGTCCGCCTACAA
CAAGCACCGGGATAAGCCCATCAGAGAGCAGGCCGAGAATATCATCCACCTGTTTACCCTGACCAATCTG
GGAGCCCCTGCCGCCTTCAAGTACTTTGACACCACCATCGACCGGAAGAGGTACACCAGCACCAAAGAGG
TGCTGGACGCCACCCTGATCCACCAGAGCATCACCGGCCTGTACGAGACACGGATCGACCTGTCTCAGCT
GGGAGGCGACAAAAGGCCGGCGGCCACGAAAAAGGCCGGCCAGGCAAAAAAGAAAAAGTAAGAATTCCTA
GAGCTCGCTGATCAGCCTCGACTGTGCCTTCTAGTTGCCAGCCATCTGTTGTTTGCCCCTCCCCCGTGCC
TTCCTTGACCCTGGAAGGTGCCACTCCCACTGTCCTTTCCTAATAAAATGAGGAAATTGCATCGCATTGT
CTGAGTAGGTGTCATTCTATTCTGGGGGGTGGGGTGGGGCAGGACAGCAAGGGGGAGGATTGGGAAGAGA
ATAGCAGGCATGCTGGGGAGCGGCCGCAGGAACCCCTAGTGATGGAGTTGGCCACTCCCTCTCTGCGCGC
TCGCTCGCTCACTGAGGCCGGGCGACCAAAGGTCGCCCGACGCCCGGGCTTTGCCCGGGCGGCCTCAGTG
AGCGAGCGAGCGCGCAGCTGCCTGCAGGGGCGCCTGATGCGGTATTTTCTCCTTACGCATCTGTGCGGTA
TTTCACACCGCATA
[142 nt withheld, positions 1275-1416]
C
[141 nt withheld, positions 1418-1558]
CCTTTGACGTTGGAGTCCACGTTCTTT
[37 nt withheld, positions 1586-1622]
ACCCTATCTCGGGCTATTCTTTTGATTTATAAGGGATTTTGCCGATTTCGGCCTATTGGTTAAAAAATGA
GCTGATTTAACAAAAATTTAACGCGAATTTTAACAAAATATTAACGTTTACAATTTTATGGTGCACTCTC
AGTACAATCTGCTCTGATGCCGCATAGTTAAGCCAGCCCCGACACCCGCCAACACCCGCTGACGCGCCCT
GACGGGCTTGTCTGCTCCCGGCATCCGCTTACAGACAAGCTGTGACCGTCTCCGGGAGCTGCATGTGTCA
GAGGTTTTCACCGTCATCACCGAAACGCGCGAGACGAAAGGGCCTCGTGATACGCCTATTTTTATAGGTT
AATGTCATGATAATAATGGTTTCTTAGACGTCAGGTGGCACTTTTCGGGGAAATGTGCGCGGAACCCCTA
TTTGTTTATTTTTCTAAATACATTCAAATATGTATCCGCTCATGAGACAATAACCCTGATAAATGCTTCA
ATAATATTGAAAAAGGAAGAGTATGAGTATTCAACATTTCCGTGTCGCCCTTATTCCCTTTTTTGCGGCA
TTTTGCCTTCCTGTTTTTGCTCACCCAGAAACGCTGGTGAAAGTAAAAGATGCTGAAGATCAGTTGGGTG
CACGAGTGGGTTACATCGAACTGGATCTCAACAGCGGTAAGATCCTTGAGAGTTTTCGCCCCGAAGAACG
TTTTCCAATGATGAGCACTTTTAAAGTTCTGCTATGTGGCGCGGTATTATCCCGTATTGACGCCGGGCAA
GAGCAACTCGGTCGCCGCATACACTATTCTCAGAATGACTTGGTTGAGTACTCACCAGTCACAGAAAAGC
ATCTTACGGATGGCATGACAGTAAGAGAATTATGCAGTGCTGCCATAACCATGAGTGATAACACTGCGGC
CAACTTACTTCTGACAACGATCGGAGGACCGAAGGAGCTAACCGCTTTTTTGCACAACATGGGGGATCAT
GTAACTCGCCTTGATCGTTGGGAACCGGAGCTGAATGAAGCCATACCAAACGACGAGCGTGACACCACGA
TGCCTGTAGCAATGGCAACAACGTTGCGCAAACTATTAACTGGCGAACTACTTACTCTAGCTTCCCGGCA
ACAATTAATAGACTGGATGGAGGCGGATAAAGTTGCAGGACCACTTCTGCGCTCGGCCCTTCCGGCTGGC
TGGTTTATTGCTGATAAATCTGGAGCCGGTGAGCGTGGAAGCCGCGGTATCATTGCAGCACTGGGGCCAG
ATGGTAAGCCCTCCCGTATCGTAGTTATCTACACGACGGGGAGTCAGGCAACTATGGATGAACGAAATAG
ACAGATCGCTGAGATAGGTGCCTCACTGATTAAGCATTGGTAACTGTCAGACCAAGTTTACTCATATATA
CTTTAGATTGATTTAAAACTTCATTTTTAATTTAAAAGGATCTAGGTGAAGATCCTTTTTGATAATCTCA
TGACCAAAATCCCTTAACGTGAGTTTTCGTTCCACTGAGCGTCAGACCCCGTAGAAAAGATCAAAGGATC
TTCTTGAGATCCTTTTTTTCTGCGCGTAATCTGCTGCTTGCAAACAAAAAAACCACCGCTACCAGCGGTG
GTTTGTTTGCCGGATCAAGAGCTACCAACTCTTTTTCCGAAGGTAACTGGCTTCAGCAGAGCGCAGATAC
CAAATACTGTCCTTCTAGTGTAGCCGTAGTTAGGCCACCACTTCAAGAACTCTGTAGCACCGCCTACATA
CCTCGCTCTGCTAATCCTGTTACCAGTGGCTGCTGCCAGTGGCGATAAGTCGTGTCTTACCGGGTTGGAC
TCAAGACGATAGTTACCGGATAAGGCGCAGCGGTCGGGCTGAACGGGGGGTTCGTGCACACAGCCCAGCT
TGGAGCGAACGACCTACACCGAACTGAGATACCTACAGCGTGAGCTATGAGAAAGCGCCACGCTTCCCGA
AGGGAGAAAGGCGGACAGGTATCCGGTAAGCGGCAGGGTCGGAACAGGAGAGCGCACGAGGGAGCTTCCA
GGGGGAAACGCCTGGTATCTTTATAGTCCTGTCGGGTTTCGCCACCTCTGACTTGAGCGTCGATTTTTGT
GATGCTCGTCAGGGGGGCGGAGCCTATGGAAAAACGCCAGCAACGCGGCCTTTTTACGGTTCCTGGCCTT
TTGCTGGCCTTTTGCTCACATGTGAGGGCCTATTTCCCATGATTCCTTCATATTTGCATATACGATACAA
GGCTGTTAGAGAGATAATTGGAATTAATTTGACTGTAAACACAAAGATATTAGTACAAAATACGTGACGT
AGAAAGTAATAATTTCTTGGGTAGTTTGCAGTTTTAAAATTATGTTTTAAAATGGACTATCATATGCTTA
CCGTAACTTGAAAGTATTTCGATTTCTTGGCTTTATATATCTTGTGGAAAGGACGAAACACCGGGTCTTC
GAGAAGACCTGTTTAAGAGCTATGCTGGAAACAGCATAGCAAGTTTAAATAAGGCTAGTCCGTTATCAAC
TTGAAAAAGTGGCACCGAGTCGGTGCTTTTTTGTTTTAGAGCTAGAAATAGCAAGTTAAAATAAGGCTAG
TCCGTTTTTAGCGCGTGCGCCAATTCTGCAGACAAATGGCTCTAGAGGTACCCGTTACATAACTTACGGT
AAATGGCCCGCCTGGCTGACCGCCCAACGACCCCCGCCCATTGACGTCAATAGTAACGCCAATAGGGACT
TTCCATTGACGTCAATGGGTGGAGTATTTACGGTAAACTGCCCACTTGGCAGTACATCAAGTGTATCATA
TGCCAAGTACGCCCCCTATTGACGTCAATGACGGTAAATGGCCCGCCTGGCATTGTGCCCAGTACATGAC
CTTATGGGACTTTCCTACTTGGCAGTACATCTACGTATTAGTCATCGCTATTACCATGGTCGAGGTGAGC
CCCACGTTCTGCTTCACTCTCCCCATCTCCCCCCCCTCCCCACCCCCAATTTTGTATTTATTTATTTTTT
AATTATTTTGTGCAGCGATGGGGGCGGGGGGGGGGGGGGGGCGCGCGCCAGGCGGGGCGGGGCGGGGCGA
GGGGCGGGGCGGGGCGAGGCGGAGAGGTGCGGCGGCAGCCAATCAGAGCGGCGCGCTCCGAAAGTTTCCT
TTTATGGCGAGGCGGCGGCGGCGGCGGCCCTATAAAAAGCGAAGCGCGCGGCGGGCGGGAGTCGCTGCGA
CGCTGCCTTCGCCCCGTGCCCCGCTCCGCCGCCGCCTCGCGCCGCCCGCCCCGGCTCTGACTGACCGCGT
TACTCCCACAGGTGAGCGGGCGGGACGGCCCTTCTCCTCCGGGCTGTAATTAGCTGAGCAAGAGGTAAGG
GTTTAAGGGATGGTTGGTTGGTGGGGTATTAATGTTTAATTACCTGGAGCACCTGCCTGAAATCACTTTT
TTTCAGGTTGGACCGGTGCCACCATGGACTATAAGGACCACGACGGAGACTACAAGGATCATGATATTGA
TTACAAAGACGATGACGATAAGATGGCCCCAAAGAAGAAGCGGAAGGTCGGTATCCACGGAGTCCCAGCA
GCCGACAAGAAGTACAGCATCGGCCTGGACATCGGCACCAACTCTGTGGGCTGGGCCGTGATCACCGACG
AGTACAAGGTGCCCAGCAAGAAATTCAAGGTGCTGGGCAACACCGACCGGCACAGCATCAAGAAGAACCT
GATCGGAGCCCTGCTGTTCGACAGCGGCGAAACAGCCGAGGCCACCCGGCTGAAGAGAACCGCCAGAAGA
AGATACACCAGACGGAAGAACCGGATCTGCTATCTGCAAGAGATCTTCAGCAACGAGATGGCCAAGGTGG
ACGACAGCTTCTTCCACAGACTGGAAGAGTCCTTCCTGGTGGAAGAGGATAAGAAGCACGAGCGGCACCC
CATCTTCGGCAACATCGTGGACGAGGTGGCCTACCACGAGAAGTACCCCACCATCTACCACCTGAGAAAG
AAACTGGTGGACAGCACCGACAAGGCCGACCTGCGGCTGATCTATCTGGCCCTGGCCCACATGATCAAGT
TCCGGGGCCACTTCCTGATCGAGGGCGACCTGAACCCCGACAACAGCGACGTGGACAAGCTGTTCATCCA
GCTGGTGCAGACCTACAACCAGCTGTTCGAGGAAAACCCCATCAACGCCAGCGGCGTGGACGCCAAGGCC
ATCCTGTCTGCCAGACTGAGCAAGAGCAGACGGCTGGAAAATCTGATCGCCCAGCTGCCCGGCGAGAAGA
AGAATGGCCTGTTCGGAAACCTGATTGCCCTGAGCCTGGGCCTGACCCCCAACTTCAAGAGCAACTTCGA
CCTGGCCGAGGATGCCAAACTGCAGCTGAGCAAGGACACCTACGACGACGACCTGGACAACCTGCTGGCC
CAGATCGGCGACCAGTACGCCGACCTGTTTCTGGCCGCCAAGAACCTGTCCGACGCCATCCTGCTGAGCG
ACATCCTGAGAGTGAACACCGAGATCACCAAGGCCCCCCTGAGCGCCTCTATGATCAAGAGATACGACGA
GCACCACCAGGACCTGACCCTGCTGAAAGCTCTCGTGCGGCAGCAGCTGCCTGAGAAGTACAAAGAGATT
TTCTTCGACCAGAGCAAGAACGGCTACGCCGGCTACATTGACGGCGGAGCCAGCCAGGAAGAGTTCTACA
AGTTCATCAAGCCCATCCTGGAAAAGATGGACGGCACCGAGGAACTGCTCGTGAAGCTGAACAGAGAGGA
CCTGCTGCGGAAGCAGCGGACCTTCGACAACGGCAGCATCCCCCACCAGATCCACCTGGGAGAGCTGCAC
GCCATTCTGCGGCGGCAGGAAGATTTTTACCCATTCCTGAAGGACAACCGGGAAAAGATCGAGAAGATCC
TGACCTTCCGCATCCCCTACTACGTGGGCCCTCTGGCCAGGGGAAACAGCAGATTCGCCTGGATGACCAG
AAAGAGCGAGGAAACCATCACCCCCTGGAACTTCGAGGAAGTGGTGGACAAGGGCGCTTCCGCCCAGAGC
TTCATCGAGCGGATGACCAACTTCGATAAGAACCTGCCCAACGAGAAGGTGCTGCCCAAGCACAGCCTGC
TGTACGAGTACTTCACCGTGTATAACGAGCTGACCAAAGTGAAATACGTGACCGAGGGAATGAGAAAGCC
CGCCTTCCTGAGCGGCGAGCAGAAAAAGGCCATCGTGGACCTGCTGTTCAAGACCAACCGGAAAGTGACC
GTGAAGCAGCTGAAAGAGGACTACTTCAAGAAAATCGAGTGCTTCGACTCCGTGGAAATCTCCGGCGTGG
AAGATCGGTTCAACGCCTCCCTGGGCACATACCACGATCTGCTGAAAATTATCAAGGACAAGGACTTCCT
GGACAATGAGGAAAACGAGGACATTCTGGAAGATATCGTGCTGACCCTGACACTGTTTGAGGACAGAGAG
ATGATCGAGGAACGGCTGAAAACCTATGCCCACCTGTTCGACGACAAAGTGATGAAGCAGCTGAAGCGGC
GGAGATACACCGGCTGGGGCAGGCTGAGCCGGAAGCTGATCAACGGCATCCGGGACAAGCAGTCCGGCAA
GACAATCCTGGATTTCCTGAAGTCCGACGGCTTCGCCAACAGAAACTTCATGCAGCTGATCCACGACGAC
AGCCTGACCTTTAAAGAGGACATCCAGAAAGCCCAGGTGTCCGGCCAGGGCGATAGCCTGCACGAGCACA
TTGCCAATCTGGCCGGCAGCCCCGCCATTAAGAAGGGCATCCTGCAGACAGTGAAGGTGGTGGACGAGCT
CGTGAAAGTGATGGGCCGGCACAAGCCCGAGAACATCGTGATCGAAATGGCCAGAGAGAACCAGACCACC
CAGAAGGGACAGAAGAACAGCCGCGAGAGAATGAAGCGGATCGAAGAGGGCATCAAAGAGCTGGGCAGCC
AGATCCTGAAAGAACACCCCGTGGAAAACACCCAGCTGCAGAACGAGAAGCTGTACCTGTACTACCTGCA
GAATGGGCGGGATATGTACGTGGACCAGGAACTGGACATCAACCGGCTGTCCGACTACGATGTGGACCAT
ATCGTGCCTCAGAGCTTTCTGGCCGACGACTCCATCGACAACAAGGTGCTGACCAGAAGCGACAAGAACC
GGGGCAAGAGCGACAACGTGCCCTCCGAAGAGGTCGTGAAGAAGATGAAGAACTACTGGCGGCAGCTGCT
GAACGCCAAGCTGATTACCCAGAGAAAGTTCGACAATCTGACCAAGGCCGAGAGAGGCGGCCTGAGCGAA
CTGGATAAGGCCGGCTTCATCAAGAGACAGCTGGTGGAAACCCGGCAGATCACAAAGCACGTGGCACAGA
TCCTGGACTCCCGGATGAACACTAAGTACGACGAGAATGACAAGCTGATCCGGGAAGTGAAAGTGATCAC
CCTGAAGTCCAAGCTGGTGTCCGATTTCCGGAAGGATTTCCAGTTTTACAAAGTGCGCGAGATCAACAAC
TACCACCACGCCCACGACGCCTACCTGAACGCCGTCGTGGGAACCGCCCTGATCAAAAAGTACCCTGCGC
TGGAAAGCGAGTTCGTGTACGGCGACTACAAGGTGTACGACGTGCGGAAGATGATCGCCAAGAGCGAGCA
GGAAATCGGCAAGGCTACCGCCAAGTACTTCTTCTACAGCAACATCATGAACTTTTTCAAGACCGAGATT
ACCCTGGCCAACGGCGAGATCCGGAAGGCGCCTCTGATCGAGACAAACGGCGAAACCGGGGAGATCGTGT
GGGATAAGGGCCGGGATTTTGCCACCGTGCGGAAAGTGCTGAGCATGCCCCAAGTGAATATCGTGAAAAA
GACCGAGGTGCAGACAGGCGGCTTCAGCAAAGAG
Features (pLannotate 1.2.2; 18 found; start..end, strand, type, name):
    781..828     +  CDS            nucleoplasmin NLS: bipartite nuclear localization signal from nucleoplasmin
    862..973     +  polyA_signal   bGH poly(A) signal: bovine growth hormone polyadenylation signal
   1078..1218    +  repeat_region  AAV2 ITR: inverted terminal repeat of adeno-associated virus serotype 2 inverted
   1223..1274    -  misc_feature   bom (fragment): basis of mobility region from pBR322
   1293..1673    +  rep_origin     M13 ori (sequence partly withheld): M13 bacteriophage origin of replication; arrow indicates direction of (+) strand synthesis
   1749..1798    -  misc_feature   bom (fragment): basis of mobility region from pBR322
   1900..1935    -  CDS            rop (fragment): Rop protein, which maintains plasmids at low copy number; rop
   2030..2134    +  promoter       AmpR promoter: bla
   2135..2995    +  CDS            AmpR: β-lactamase; bla; confers resistance to ampicillin, carbenicillin, and related antibiotics
   3166..3754    +  rep_origin     ori: high-copy-number ColE1/pMB1/pBR322/pUC origin of replication
   3816..4056    +  promoter       U6 promoter: RNA polymerase III promoter for human U6 snRNA
   4101..4168    +  misc_RNA       tracrRNA (fragment): trans-activating CRISPR RNA for the Streptococcus pyogenes CRISPR/Cas9 system
   4175..4218    +  misc_RNA       gRNA scaffold (fragment): guide RNA scaffold for the Streptococcus pyogenes CRISPR/Cas9 system
   4265..4550    +  enhancer       CMV enhancer: human cytomegalovirus immediate early enhancer; contains an 18-bp deletion relative to the standard CMV enhancer
   4552..4829    +  promoter       chicken β-actin promoter: No description available
   4830..5058    +  intron         hybrid intron: hybrid between chicken β-actin (CBA) and minute virus of mice (MMV) introns (Gray et al., 2011)
   5196..6797    +  CDS            Cas9(N): N-terminal portion of Streptococcus pyogenes Cas9 (Zetsche et al., 2015)
   6798..780     +  CDS            Cas9(C) (across the origin): C-terminal portion of Streptococcus pyogenes Cas9 (Zetsche et al., 2015)
