>Addgene plasmid #177267 | eSpCas9-EF | addgene full sequence | sequence record 347866 | Addgene NGS Result
AGCAAAGAGTCTATCCTGCCCAAGAGGAACAGCGATAAGCTGATCGCCAGAAAGAAGGACTGGGACCCTA
AGAAGTACGGCGGCTTCGACAGCCCCACCGTGGCCTATTCTGTGCTGGTGGTGGCCAAAGTGGAAAAGGG
CAAGTCCAAGAAACTGAAGAGTGTGAAAGAGCTGCTGGGGATCACCATCATGGAAAGAAGCAGCTTCGAG
AAGAATCCCATCGACTTTCTGGAAGCCAAGGGCTACAAAGAAGTGAAAAAGGACCTGATCATCAAGCTGC
CTAAGTACTCCCTGTTCGAGCTGGAAAACGGCCGGAAGAGAATGCTGGCCTCTGCCGGCGAACTGCAGAA
GGGAAACGAACTGGCCCTGCCCTCCAAATATGTGAACTTCCTGTACCTGGCCAGCCACTATGAGAAGCTG
AAGGGCTCCCCCGAGGATAATGAGCAGAAACAGCTGTTTGTGGAACAGCACAAGCACTACCTGGACGAGA
TCATCGAGCAGATCAGCGAGTTCTCCAAGAGAGTGATCCTGGCCGACGCTAATCTGGACAAAGTGCTGTC
CGCCTACAACAAGCACCGGGATAAGCCCATCAGAGAGCAGGCCGAGAATATCATCCACCTGTTTACCCTG
ACCAATCTGGGAGCCCCTGCCGCCTTCAAGTACTTTGACACCACCATCGACCGGAAGAGGTACACCAGCA
CCAAAGAGGTGCTGGACGCCACCCTGATCCACCAGAGCATCACCGGCCTGTACGAGACACGGATCGACCT
GTCTCAGCTGGGAGGCGACAAAAGGCCGGCGGCCACGAAAAAGGCCGGCCAGGCAAAAAAGAAAAAGTAA
GAATTCCTAGAGCTCGCTGATCAGCCTCGACTGTGCCTTCTAGTTGCCAGCCATCTGTTGTTTGCCCCTC
CCCCGTGCCTTCCTTGACCCTGGAAGGTGCCACTCCCACTGTCCTTTCCTAATAAAATGAGGAAATTGCA
TCGCATTGTCTGAGTAGGTGTCATTCTATTCTGGGGGGTGGGGTGGGGCAGGACAGCAAGGGGGAGGATT
GGGAAGAGAATAGCAGGCATGCTGGGGAGCGGCCGCAGGAACCCCTAGTGATGGAGTTGGCCACTCCCTC
TCTGCGCGCTCGCTCGCTCACTGAGGCCGGGCGACCAAAGGTCGCCCGACGCCCGGGCTTTGCCCGGGCG
GCCTCAGTGAGCGAGCGAGCGCGCAGCTGCCTGCAGGGGCGCCTGATGCGGTATTTTCTCCTTACGCATC
TGTGCGGTATTTCACACCGCATA
[95 nt withheld, positions 1284-1378]
T
[46 nt withheld, positions 1380-1425]
C
[141 nt withheld, positions 1427-1567]
CCTTTGACGTTGGAGTCCACGTTCTTT
[37 nt withheld, positions 1595-1631]
ACTCTATCTCGGGCTATTCTTTTGATTTATAAGGGATTTTGCCGATTTCGGTCTATTGGTTAAAAAATGA
GCTGATTTAACAAAAATTTAACGCGAATTTTAACAAAATATTAACGTTTACAATTTTATGGTGCACTCTC
AGTACAATCTGCTCTGATGCCGCATAGTTAAGCCAGCCCCGACACCCGCCAACACCCGCTGACGCGCCCT
GACGGGCTTGTCTGCTCCCGGCATCCGCTTACAGACAAGCTGTGACCGTCTCCGGGAGCTGCATGTGTCA
GAGGTTTTCACCGTCATCACCGAAACGCGCGAGACGAAAGGGCCTCGTGATACGCCTATTTTTATAGGTT
AATGTCATGATAATAATGGTTTCTTAGACGTCAGGTGGCACTTTTCGGGGAAATGTGCGCGGAACCCCTA
TTTGTTTATTTTTCTAAATACATTCAAATATGTATCCGCTCATGAGACAATAACCCTGATAAATGCTTCA
ATAATATTGAAAAAGGAAGAGTATGAGTATTCAACATTTCCGTGTCGCCCTTATTCCCTTTTTTGCGGCA
TTTTGCCTTCCTGTTTTTGCTCACCCAGAAACGCTGGTGAAAGTAAAAGATGCTGAAGATCAGTTGGGTG
CACGAGTGGGTTACATCGAACTGGATCTCAACAGCGGTAAGATCCTTGAGAGTTTTCGCCCCGAAGAACG
TTTTCCAATGATGAGCACTTTTAAAGTTCTGCTATGTGGCGCGGTATTATCCCGTATTGACGCCGGGCAA
GAGCAACTCGGTCGCCGCATACACTATTCTCAGAATGACTTGGTTGAGTACTCACCAGTCACAGAAAAGC
ATCTTACGGATGGCATGACAGTAAGAGAATTATGCAGTGCTGCCATAACCATGAGTGATAACACTGCGGC
CAACTTACTTCTGACAACGATCGGAGGACCGAAGGAGCTAACCGCTTTTTTGCACAACATGGGGGATCAT
GTAACTCGCCTTGATCGTTGGGAACCGGAGCTGAATGAAGCCATACCAAACGACGAGCGTGACACCACGA
TGCCTGTAGCAATGGCAACAACGTTGCGCAAACTATTAACTGGCGAACTACTTACTCTAGCTTCCCGGCA
ACAATTAATAGACTGGATGGAGGCGGATAAAGTTGCAGGACCACTTCTGCGCTCGGCCCTTCCGGCTGGC
TGGTTTATTGCTGATAAATCTGGAGCCGGTGAGCGTGGAAGCCGCGGTATCATTGCAGCACTGGGGCCAG
ATGGTAAGCCCTCCCGTATCGTAGTTATCTACACGACGGGGAGTCAGGCAACTATGGATGAACGAAATAG
ACAGATCGCTGAGATAGGTGCCTCACTGATTAAGCATTGGTAACTGTCAGACCAAGTTTACTCATATATA
CTTTAGATTGATTTAAAACTTCATTTTTAATTTAAAAGGATCTAGGTGAAGATCCTTTTTGATAATCTCA
TGACCAAAATCCCTTAACGTGAGTTTTCGTTCCACTGAGCGTCAGACCCCGTAGAAAAGATCAAAGGATC
TTCTTGAGATCCTTTTTTTCTGCGCGTAATCTGCTGCTTGCAAACAAAAAAACCACCGCTACCAGCGGTG
GTTTGTTTGCCGGATCAAGAGCTACCAACTCTTTTTCCGAAGGTAACTGGCTTCAGCAGAGCGCAGATAC
CAAATACTGTTCTTCTAGTGTAGCCGTAGTTAGGCCACCACTTCAAGAACTCTGTAGCACCGCCTACATA
CCTCGCTCTGCTAATCCTGTTACCAGTGGCTGCTGCCAGTGGCGATAAGTCGTGTCTTACCGGGTTGGAC
TCAAGACGATAGTTACCGGATAAGGCGCAGCGGTCGGGCTGAACGGGGGGTTCGTGCACACAGCCCAGCT
TGGAGCGAACGACCTACACCGAACTGAGATACCTACAGCGTGAGCTATGAGAAAGCGCCACGCTTCCCGA
AGGGAGAAAGGCGGACAGGTATCCGGTAAGCGGCAGGGTCGGAACAGGAGAGCGCACGAGGGAGCTTCCA
GGGGGAAACGCCTGGTATCTTTATAGTCCTGTCGGGTTTCGCCACCTCTGACTTGAGCGTCGATTTTTGT
GATGCTCGTCAGGGGGGCGGAGCCTATGGAAAAACGCCAGCAACGCGGCCTTTTTACGGTTCCTGGCCTT
TTGCTGGCCTTTTGCTCACATGTGAGGGCCTATTTCCCATGATTCCTTCATATTTGCATATACGATACAA
GGCTGTTAGAGAGATAATTGGAATTAATTTGACTGTAAACACAAAGATATTAGTACAAAATACGTGACGT
AGAAAGTAATAATTTCTTGGGTAGTTTGCAGTTTTAAAATTATGTTTTAAAATGGACTATCATATGCTTA
CCGTAACTTGAAAGTATTTCGATTTCTTGGCTTTATATATCTTGTGGAAAGGACGAAACACCGGGTCTTC
GAGAAGACCTGTTTAAGAGCTATGCTGGAAACAGCATAGCAAGTTTAAATAAGGCTAGTCCGTTATCAAC
TTGAAAAAGTGGCACCGAGTCGGTGCTTTTTTGTTTTAGAGCTAGAAATAGCAAGTTAAAATAAGGCTAG
TCCGTTTTTAGCGCGTGCGCCAATTCTGCAGACAAATGGCTCTAGAGGTACCCGTTACATAACTTACGGT
AAATGGCCCGCCTGGCTGACCGCCCAACGACCCCCGCCCATTGACGTCAATAGTAACGCCAATAGGGACT
TTCCATTGACGTCAATGGGTGGAGTATTTACGGTAAACTGCCCACTTGGCAGTACATCAAGTGTATCATA
TGCCAAGTACGCCCCCTATTGACGTCAATGACGGTAAATGGCCCGCCTGGCATTGTGCCCAGTACATGAC
CTTATGGGACTTTCCTACTTGGCAGTACATCTACGTATTAGTCATCGCTATTACCATGGTCGAGGTGAGC
CCCACGTTCTGCTTCACTCTCCCCATCTCCCCCCCCTCCCCACCCCCAATTTTGTATTTATTTATTTTTT
AATTATTTTGTGCAGCGATGGGGGCGGGGGAATCAGAGCGGCGCGCTCCGAAAGTTTCCTTTTATGGCGA
GGCGGCGGCGGCGGCGGCCCTATAAAAAGCGAAGCGCGCGGCGGGCGGGAGTCGCTGCGCGCTGCCTTCG
CCCCGTGCCCCGCTCCGCCGCCGCCTCGCGCCGCCCGCCCCGGCTCTGACTGACCGCGTTACTCCCACAG
GTGAGCGGGCGGGACGGCCCTTCTCCTCCGGGCTGTAATTAGCTGAGCAAGAGGTAAGGGTTTAAGGGAT
GGTTGGTTGGTGGGGTATTAATGTTTAATTACCTGGAGCACCTGCCTGAAATCACTTTTTTTCAGGTTGG
ACCGGTGCCACCATGGACTATAAGGACCACGACGGAGACTACAAGGATCATGATATTGATTACAAAGACG
ATGACGATAAGATGGCCCCAAAGAAGAAGCGGAAGGTCGGTATCCACGGAGTCCCAGCAGCCGACAAGAA
GTACAGCATCGGCCTGGACATCGGCACCAACTCTGTGGGCTGGGCCGTGATCACCGACGAGTACAAGGTG
CCCAGCAAGAAATTCAAGGTGCTGGGCAACACCGACCGGCACAGCATCAAGAAGAACCTGATCGGAGCCC
TGCTGTTCGACAGCGGCGAAACAGCCGAGGCCACCCGGCTGAAGAGAACCGCCAGAAGAAGATACACCAG
ACGGAAGAACCGGATCTGCTATCTGCAAGAGATCTTCAGCAACGAGATGGCCAAGGTGGACGACAGCTTC
TTCCACAGACTGGAAGAGTCCTTCCTGGTGGAAGAGGATAAGAAGCACGAGCGGCACCCCATCTTCGGCA
ACATCGTGGACGAGGTGGCCTACCACGAGAAGTACCCCACCATCTACCACCTGAGAAAGAAACTGGTGGA
CAGCACCGACAAGGCCGACCTGCGGCTGATCTATCTGGCCCTGGCCCACATGATCAAGTTCCGGGGCCAC
TTCCTGATCGAGGGCGACCTGAACCCCGACAACAGCGACGTGGACAAGCTGTTCATCCAGCTGGTGCAGA
CCTACAACCAGCTGTTCGAGGAAAACCCCATCAACGCCAGCGGCGTGGACGCCAAGGCCATCCTGTCTGC
CAGACTGAGCAAGAGCAGACGGCTGGAAAATCTGATCGCCCAGCTGCCCGGCGAGAAGAAGAATGGCCTG
TTCGGAAACCTGATTGCCCTGAGCCTGGGCCTGACCCCCAACTTCAAGAGCAACTTCGACCTGGCCGAGG
ATGCCAAACTGCAGCTGAGCAAGGACACCTACGACGACGACCTGGACAACCTGCTGGCCCAGATCGGCGA
CCAGTACGCCGACCTGTTTCTGGCCGCCAAGAACCTGTCCGACGCCATCCTGCTGAGCGACATCCTGAGA
GTGAACACCGAGATCACCAAGGCCCCCCTGAGCGCCTCTATGATCAAGAGATACGACGAGCACCACCAGG
ACCTGACCCTGCTGAAAGCTCTCGTGCGGCAGCAGCTGCCTGAGAAGTACAAAGAGATTTTCTTCGACCA
GAGCAAGAACGGCTACGCCGGCTACATTGACGGCGGAGCCAGCCAGGAAGAGTTCTACAAGTTCATCAAG
CCCATCCTGGAAAAGATGGACGGCACCGAGGAACTGCTCGTGAAGCTGAACAGAGAGGACCTGCTGCGGA
AGCAGCGGACCTTCGACAACGGCAGCATCCCCCACCAGATCCACCTGGGAGAGCTGCACGCCATTCTGCG
GCGGCAGGAAGATTTTTACCCATTCCTGAAGGACAACCGGGAAAAGATCGAGAAGATCCTGACCTTCCGC
ATCCCCTACTACGTGGGCCCTCTGGCCAGGGGAAACAGCAGATTCGCCTGGATGACCAGAAAGAGCGAGG
AAACCATCACCCCCTGGAACTTCGAGGAAGTGGTGGACAAGGGCGCTTCCGCCCAGAGCTTCATCGAGCG
GATGACCAACTTCGATAAGAACCTGCCCAACGAGAAGGTGCTGCCCAAGCACAGCCTGCTGTACGAGTAC
TTCACCGTGTATAACGAGCTGACCAAAGTGAAATACGTGACCGAGGGAATGAGAAAGCCCGCCTTCCTGA
GCGGCGAGCAGAAAAAGGCCATCGTGGACCTGCTGTTCAAGACCAACCGGAAAGTGACCGTGAAGCAGCT
GAAAGAGGACTACTTCAAGAAAATCGAGTGCTTCGACTCCGTGGAAATCTCCGGCGTGGAAGATCGGTTC
AACGCCTCCCTGGGCACATACCACGATCTGCTGAAAATTATCAAGGACAAGGACTTCCTGGACAATGAGG
AAAACGAGGACATTCTGGAAGATATCGTGCTGACCCTGACACTGTTTGAGGACAGAGAGATGATCGAGGA
ACGGCTGAAAACCTATGCCCACCTGTTCGACGACAAAGTGATGAAGCAGCTGAAGCGGCGGAGATACACC
GGCTGGGGCAGGCTGAGCCGGAAGCTGATCAACGGCATCCGGGACAAGCAGTCCGGCAAGACAATCCTGG
ATTTCCTGAAGTCCGACGGCTTCGCCAACAGAAACTTCATGCAGCTGATCCACGACGACAGCCTGACCTT
TAAAGAGGACATCCAGAAAGCCCAGGTGTCCGGCCAGGGCGATAGCCTGCACGAGCACATTGCCAATCTG
GCCGGCAGCCCCGCCATTAAGAAGGGCATCCTGCAGACAGTGAAGGTGGTGGACGAGCTCGTGAAAGTGA
TGGGCCGGCACAAGCCCGAGAACATCGTGATCGAAATGGCCAGAGAGAACCAGACCACCCAGAAGGGACA
GAAGAACAGCCGCGAGAGAATGAAGCGGATCGAAGAGGGCATCAAAGAGCTGGGCAGCCAGATCCTGAAA
GAACACCCCGTGGAAAACACCCAGCTGCAGAACGAGAAGCTGTACCTGTACTACCTGCAGAATGGGCGGG
ATATGTACGTGGACCAGGAACTGGACATCAACCGGCTGTCCGACTACGATGTGGACCATATCGTGCCTCA
GAGCTTTCTGGCCGACGACTCCATCGACAACAAGGTGCTGACCAGAAGCGACAAGAACCGGGGCAAGAGC
GACAACGTGCCCTCCGAAGAGGTCGTGAAGAAGATGAAGAACTACTGGCGGCAGCTGCTGAACGCCAAGC
TGATTACCCAGAGAAAGTTCGACAATCTGACCAAGGCCGAGAGAGGCGGCCTGAGCGAACTGGATAAGGC
CGGCTTCATCAAGAGACAGCTGGTGGAAACCCGGCAGATCACAAAGCACGTGGCACAGATCCTGGACTCC
CGGATGAACACTAAGTACGACGAGAATGACAAGCTGATCCGGGAAGTGAAAGTGATCACCCTGAAGTCCA
AGCTGGTGTCCGATTTCCGGAAGGATTTCCAGTTTTACAAAGTGCGCGAGATCAACAACTACCACCACGC
CCACGACGCCTACCTGAACGCCGTCGTGGGAACCGCCCTGATCAAAAAGTACCCTGCGCTGGAAAGCGAG
TTCGTGTACGGCGACTACAAGGTGTACGACGTGCGGAAGATGATCGCCAAGAGCGAGCAGGAAATCGGCA
AGGCTACCGCCAAGTACTTCTTCTACAGCAACATCATGAACTTTTTCAAGACCGAGATTACCCTGGCCAA
CGGCGAGATCCGGAAGGCGCCTCTGATCGAGACAAACGGCGAAACCGGGGAGATCGTGTGGGATAAGGGC
CGGGATTTTGCCACCGTGCGGAAAGTGCTGAGCATGCCCCAAGTGAATATCGTGAAAAAGACCGAGGTGC
AGACAGGCGGCTTC
Features (pLannotate 1.2.2; 19 found; start..end, strand, type, name):
    790..837     +  CDS            nucleoplasmin NLS: bipartite nuclear localization signal from nucleoplasmin
    871..982     +  polyA_signal   bGH poly(A) signal: bovine growth hormone polyadenylation signal
   1087..1227    +  repeat_region  AAV2 ITR: inverted terminal repeat of adeno-associated virus serotype 2 inverted
   1232..1283    -  misc_feature   bom (fragment): basis of mobility region from pBR322
   1302..1757    +  rep_origin     f1 ori (sequence partly withheld): f1 bacteriophage origin of replication; arrow indicates direction of (+) strand synthesis
   1758..1807    -  misc_feature   bom (fragment): basis of mobility region from pBR322
   1909..1944    -  CDS            rop (fragment): Rop protein, which maintains plasmids at low copy number; rop
   2039..2143    +  promoter       AmpR promoter: bla
   2144..3004    +  CDS            AmpR: β-lactamase; bla; confers resistance to ampicillin, carbenicillin, and related antibiotics
   3175..3763    +  rep_origin     ori: high-copy-number ColE1/pMB1/pBR322/pUC origin of replication
   3825..4065    +  promoter       U6 promoter: RNA polymerase III promoter for human U6 snRNA
   4110..4177    +  misc_RNA       tracrRNA (fragment): trans-activating CRISPR RNA for the Streptococcus pyogenes CRISPR/Cas9 system
   4184..4227    +  misc_RNA       gRNA scaffold (fragment): guide RNA scaffold for the Streptococcus pyogenes CRISPR/Cas9 system
   4274..4559    +  enhancer       CMV enhancer: human cytomegalovirus immediate early enhancer; contains an 18-bp deletion relative to the standard CMV enhancer
   4561..4671    +  promoter       chicken β-actin promoter (fragment): contains a 21-bp deletion relative to the standard chicken β-actin promoter
   4672..4758    +  promoter       chicken β-actin promoter (fragment): contains a 21-bp deletion relative to the standard chicken β-actin promoter
   4759..4986    +  intron         hybrid intron: hybrid between chicken β-actin (CBA) and minute virus of mice (MMV) introns (Gray et al., 2011)
   5124..6725    +  CDS            Cas9(N): N-terminal portion of Streptococcus pyogenes Cas9 (Zetsche et al., 2015)
   6726..789     +  CDS            Cas9(C) (across the origin): C-terminal portion of Streptococcus pyogenes Cas9 (Zetsche et al., 2015)
