[The description below was written by a language model from this plasmid's Addgene catalogue record and pLannotate feature annotations shown in this document.]
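Description:
eSpCas9-EF is an empty-backbone, all-in-one CRISPR vector for mammalian expression, derived from the eSpCas9(1.1) plasmid (about 8.5 kb). It is propagated in E. coli as a high-copy plasmid through a ColE1/pUC-type origin and selected with ampicillin via the β-lactamase gene. An f1/M13 phage origin is also present, along with small pBR322-derived remnants (bom and rop fragments) that are backbone leftovers. A single AAV2 inverted terminal repeat is annotated downstream of the Cas9 cassette. With only one ITR detected, the record does not support describing it as an AAV packaging vector.

The plasmid carries two expression units. A human U6 RNA polymerase III promoter drives a Streptococcus pyogenes single-guide RNA scaffold. According to the record, this scaffold was replaced with the optimized sgRNA(F+E) design, which probably explains why the annotation software recognizes it only as tracrRNA and gRNA scaffold fragments. No guide sequence is included, and users insert their own spacer by restriction enzyme cloning. The second unit uses a CBh-type hybrid promoter (CMV enhancer, chicken β-actin promoter and a hybrid CBA/MVM intron) to express S. pyogenes Cas9. The software annotates Cas9 as adjoining N- and C-terminal portions, but they form one continuous coding region, followed by a nucleoplasmin nuclear localization signal and a bovine growth hormone polyadenylation signal. The enhanced-specificity mutations implied by the backbone name are not individually annotated.

The sequenced record is 8,435 nt and the depositor record 8,516 nt. They differ mainly in the chicken β-actin promoter region, which appears fragmented and shorter in the sequenced version. The vector is intended for transfection-based genome editing in mammalian cells.
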