Addgene plasmid #177267: eSpCas9-EF
Purpose: (Empty Backbone) CRISPR vector
Depositing lab: Hiroshi Ochiai. Depositing organization: Hiroshima University. Publication: STREAMING-tag system reveals spatiotemporal relationships between transcriptional regulatory factors and transcriptional activity. Ohishi H, Shimada S, Uchino S, Li J, Sato Y, Shintani M, Owada H, Ohkawa Y, Pertsinidis A, Yamamoto T, Kimura H, Ochiai H. Nat Commun. 2022 Dec 20;13(1):7672. doi: 10.1038/s41467-022-35286-2. PubMed 36539402.
Backbone
  Vector backbone: eSpCas9(1.1)
  Backbone manufacturer: Feng Zhang
  Backbone size (bp): 8500
  Modifications to backbone: We applied an optimized sgRNA design (sgRNA(F+E)) (Chen et al., Cell, 2013).
  Vector type: Mammalian Expression, CRISPR
Growth in bacteria
  Bacterial resistance: Ampicillin, 100 μg/mL
  Growth temperature: 37°C
  Growth strain: DH5alpha
  Copy number: High Copy
Gene/Insert
  Cloning method: Restriction Enzyme
  Sequencing primers: 5′ LKO1_5_primer
Terms and licenses: Academic/Nonprofit Terms; Industry Terms: Not Available to Industry
How to cite: eSpCas9-EF was a gift from Hiroshi Ochiai (Addgene plasmid # 177267 ; http://n2t.net/addgene:177267 ; RRID:Addgene_177267)
